>Addgene plasmid #18734 | pCMV mouse sidekick1 | addgene partial sequence | sequence record 24617 | CMV-F 5'-CGCAAATGGGCGGTAGGCGTG-3'
NNNNNNGNNNTNNNNNNNNAGCTGGTTTAGTGAACCGTCAGATCCGCTAGCGATTACGCCAAGCTCGAAA
TTAACCCTCACTAAAGGGAACAAAAGCTGGAGCTCCACCGCGGTGGCGGCCGCGGCATGGCCCGCGCCCG
GCCCTCGGTGGCGGGCGGCGGAGTCGCGGCGCCCCCTGAGCGAGCGGGGCCCGGGCGGCCGCGGAGGAGC
CGGACCGGTCACCACTGCGACCCCGAGTGCCCAGGGCTGCGCGCAGCGCCCAGGACCCCCGGGCCGGGCG
CGGGCCGGCGGGCGGCAAAGTTGAGGCCGGGCCGCGGGTGGTGGGCGCTGCTGTTGCTCCAGCTGCACTT
GCTGCGGGCGCTGGCGCAAGATGACGTTGCACCGTATTTCAAAACGGAGCCGGGCCTGCCACAGATCCAC
CTGGAAGGGAACCGCCTGGTGCTCACCTGCCTGGCTGAAGGGAGCTGGCCTCTGGAATTCAAGTGGATAC
GGAACGACAGTGAGCTTACCACCTACAGCAGCGAATATAAGTATATCATCCCCTCTTTGCAGAAGCTGGA
CGCCGGGTTTTACCGCTGCGTGGTGCGGAACAGGNNTNGNNCTCNCNNCANANNNNNNNANTCNNNAGCA
TATATGGGGAACTTCATGGATACAGACCAGAGGAAAACAGTTTCTCAAGGGCATGCGGCACTTCTCAACT
TACTGCCTATCGTCAGCTGCCCCCAACCTCAAGTGACGTGGGTTNAGAGAAGGACACAAGATTATTCCCA
GGCNCNNAAANNCCCTCNCATTGNANAANAANCTGGNGGNTCNTTNNTGCAACANNGNNNGANNGNNGGG
GGGGNNNN
