[The description below was written by a language model from this plasmid's Addgene catalogue record.]
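Description:
pCMV mouse sidekick1 is a mammalian expression plasmid built on the commercial pCMV-Script backbone (about 4.3 kb without insert) and carrying the mouse Sidekick-1 (Sdk1) coding sequence. As the name and the CMV forward sequencing primer indicate, the insert sits downstream of the cytomegalovirus immediate-early promoter, which gives strong constitutive transcription in most transfected mammalian cell types. The plasmid is propagated in E. coli under kanamycin selection. The record also lists neomycin resistance as the mammalian marker, so stable transfectants can be selected with G418. In vectors of this type a single neo/kan cassette typically serves both purposes. The copy number is recorded as unknown, and no feature table is provided, so details such as the origin of replication and polyadenylation signal are not stated here.

According to the depositor's comments, the insert was assembled in two steps. A Sidekick fragment amplified from an IMAGE cDNA clone was inserted into the vector by restriction cloning. A short sequence containing the start codon and the missing N-terminal coding region was then added at its 5′ end to complete the open reading frame. No epitope tags, fusion partners or reporters are recorded, and the insert size is not given.

Sidekick-1 is an immunoglobulin-superfamily adhesion molecule. The associated publication concerns the role of Dscam and Sidekick proteins in directing lamina-specific synaptic connections in the vertebrate retina. The construct is therefore suited to ectopic or over-expression of mouse Sdk1 in cultured mammalian cells, for example to study its adhesive and synaptic targeting properties.
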