Addgene plasmid #18734: pCMV mouse sidekick1
Depositing lab: Joshua Sanes. Publication: Dscam and Sidekick proteins direct lamina-specific synaptic connections in vertebrate retina. Yamagata M, Sanes JR. Nature. 2008 Jan 24. 451(7177):465-9. 10.1038/nature06469 PubMed 18216854.
Backbone
  Vector backbone: pCMV script
  Backbone manufacturer: Stratagene
  Backbone size w/o insert (bp): 4300
  Vector type: Mammalian Expression
  Selectable markers: Neomycin (select with G418)
Growth in bacteria
  Bacterial resistance: Kanamycin, 50 μg/mL
  Growth temperature: 37°C
  Growth strain: DH5alpha
  Copy number: Unknown
Gene/Insert
  Gene/Insert name: Sidekick-1 (alt name: sidekick 1)
  Species: M. musculus (mouse)
  Entrez Gene: Sdk1 (a.k.a. 5330440E10, 6720466O15Rik)
  Cloning method: Restriction Enzyme
  Sequencing primers: 5′ CMV-F
Terms and licenses: Academic/Nonprofit Terms; Industry Terms: Not Available to Industry
Depositor comments: A Sidekick fragment was amplified from an IMAGE clone and inserted into pCMVscript. The sequence GGCCGCGGCATGGCCCGCGCCCGGCCCTCGGT GGCGGGCGGCGGAGTCGCGGCGCCCCCTGAGC GAGCGGGGCCCGGGC was then inserted 5' of this fragment to complete the open reading frame.
How to cite: pCMV mouse sidekick1 was a gift from Joshua Sanes (Addgene plasmid # 18734 ; http://n2t.net/addgene:18734 ; RRID:Addgene_18734)
